>Addgene plasmid #214212 | pDSG546 | addgene full sequence | sequence record 426118 | Addgene NGS Result
TTATGACAACTTGACGGCTACATCATTCACTTTTTCTTCACAACCGGCACGGAACTCGCTCGGGCTGGCC
CCGGTGCATTTTTTAAATACCCGCGAGAAATAGAGTTGATCGTCAAAACCAACATTGCGACCGACGGTGG
CGATAGGCATCCGGGTGGTGCTCAAAAGCAGCTTCGCCTGGCTGATACGTTGGTCCTCGCGCCAGCTTAA
GACGCTAATCCCTAACTGCTGGCGGAAAAGATGTGACAGACGCGACGGCGACAAGCAAACATGCTGTGCG
ACGCTGGCGATATCAAAATTGCTGTCTGCCAGGTGATCGCTGATGTACTGACAAGCCTCGCGTACCCGAT
TATCCATCGGTGGATGGAGCGACTCGTTAATCGCTTCCATGCGCCGCAGTAACAATTGCTCAAGCAGATT
TATCGCCAGCAGCTCCGAATAGCGCCCTTCCCCTTGCCCGGCGTTAATGATTTGCCCAAACAGGTCGCTG
AAATGCGGCTGGTGCGCTTCATCCGGGCGAAAGAACCCCGTATTGGCAAATATTGACGGCCAGTTAAGCC
ATTCATGCCAGTAGGCGCGCGGACGAAAGTAAACCCACTGGTGATACCATTCGCGAGCCTCCGGATGACG
ACCGTAGTGATGAATCTCTCCTGGCGGGAACAGCAAAATATCACCCGGTCGGCAAACAAATTCTCGTCCC
TGATTTTTCACCACCCCCTGACCGCGAATGGTGAGATTGAGAATATAACCTTTCATTCCCAGCGGTCGGT
CGATAAAAAAATCGAGATAACCGTTGGCCTCAATCGGCGTTAAACCCGCCACCAGATGGGCATTAAACGA
GTATCCCGGCAGCAGGGGATCATTTTGCGCTTCAGCCATACTTTTCATACTCCCGCCATTCAGAGAAGAA
ACCAATTGTCCATATTGCATCAGACATTGCCGTCACTGCGTCTTTTACTGGCTCTTCTCGCTAACCAAAC
CGGTAACCCCGCTTATTAAAAGCATTCTGTAACAAAGCGGGACCAAAGCCATGACAAAAACGCGTAACAA
AAGTGTCTATAATCACGGCAGAAAAGTCCACATTGATTATTTGCACGGCGTCACACTTTGCTATGCCATA
GCATTTTTATCCATAAGATTAGCGGATCCTACCTGACGCTTTTTATCGCAACTCTCTACTGTTTCTCCAT
ACCCGTTTTTTTGGGCTAGCTACTAGAGAACTTTTCGGATCAAGCTATGAAGGACGCAAAGAGGGAACTA
AACACTTTACTAGAGAAAGAGGAGAAATACTAGATGGGTCAAAGTAGCGATGAAGCCAACGCTCCCGTTG
CAGGGCAGTTTGCGCTTCCCCTGAGTGCCACCTTTGGCTTAGGGGATCGCGTACGCAAGAAATCTGGTGC
CGCTTGGCAGGGTCAAGTCGTCGGTTGGTATTGCACAAAACTCACTCCTGAAGGCTATGCGGTCGAGTCC
GAATCCCACCCAGGCTCAGTGCAAATTTATCCTGTGGCTGCACTTGAACGTGTGGCCTAATAACTCGGTA
CCAAATTCCAGAAAAGAGGCCTCCCGAAAGGGGGGCCTTTTTTCGTTTTGGTCCGCATCCACCTGTGCGG
ACCTCGGTACCAAATTCCAGAAAAGAGACGCTTTCGAGCGTCTTTTTTCGTTTTGGTCCATCGAGTGGCG
CGCTTAGTTCCTCGTTTTCTCTCGTTGGAAGAAGAAGAAACGAGAAACTAAATACTAGAGTACTAGTAGC
GGCCGCTGCAGTCCGGCAAAAAAGGGCAAGGTGTCACCACCCTGCCCTTTTTCTTTAAAACCGAAAAGAT
TACTTCGCGTTATGCAGGCTTCCTCGCTCACTGACTCGCTGCGCTCGGTCGTTCGGCTGCGGCGAGCGGT
ATCAGCTCACTCAAAGGCGGTAATTTACCAATGCTTAATCAGTGAGGCACCTATCTCAGCGATCTGTCTA
TTTCGTTCATCCATAGTTGCCTGACTCCCCGTCGTGTAGATAACTACGATACGGGAGGGCTTACCATCTG
GCCCCAGTGCTGCAATGATACCGCGAGACCCACGCTCACCGGCTCCAGATTTATCAGCAATAAACCAGCC
AGCCGGAAGGGCCGAGCGCAGAAGTGGTCCTGCAACTTTATCCGCCTCCATCCAGTCTATTAATTGTTGC
CGGGAAGCTAGAGTAAGTAGTTCGCCAGTTAATAGTTTGCGCAACGTTGTTGCCATTGCTACAGGCATCG
TGGTGTCACGCTCGTCGTTTGGTATGGCTTCATTCAGCTCCGGTTCCCAACGATCAAGGCGAGTTACATG
ATCCCCCATGTTGTGCAAAAAAGCGGTTAGCTCCTTCGGTCCTCCGATCGTTGTCAGAAGTAAGTTGGCC
GCAGTGTTATCACTCATGGTTATGGCAGCACTGCATAATTCTCTTACTGTCATGCCATCCGTAAGATGCT
TTTCTGTGACTGGTGAGTACTCAACCAAGTCATTCTGAGAATAGTGTATGCGGCGACCGAGTTGCTCTTG
CCCGGCGTCAATACGGGATAATACCGCGCCACATAGCAGAACTTTAAAAGTGCTCATCATTGGAAAACGT
TCTTCGGGGCGAAAACTCTCAAGGATCTTACCGCTGTTGAGATCCAGTTCGATGTAACCCACTCGTGCAC
CCAACTGATCTTCAGCATCTTTTACTTTCACCAGCGTTTCTGGGTGAGCAAAAACAGGAAGGCAAAATGC
CGCAAAAAAGGGAATAAGGGCGACACGGAAATGTTGAATACTCATACTCTTCCTTTTTCAATATTATTGA
AGCATTTATCAGGGTTATTGTCTCATGAGCGGATACATATTTGAATGTATTTAGATCACGCATCTTCCCG
ACAACGCAGACCGTTCCGTGGCAAAGCAAAAGTTCAAAATCACCAACTGGTCCACCTACAACAAAGCTCT
CATCAACCGTGGCTCCCTCACTTTCTGGCTGGATGATGGGGCGATTCAGGCCTGGTATGAGTCAGCAACA
CCTTCTTCACGAGGCAGACCTCAGCGCTAGCGGAGTGTATACTGGCTTACTATGTTGGCACTGATGAGGG
TGTCAGTGAAGTGCTTCATGTGGCAGGAGAAAAAAGGCTGCACCGGTGCGTCAGCAGAATATGTGATACA
GGATATATTCCGCTTCCTCGCTCACTGACTCGCTACGCTCGGTCGTTCGACTGCGGCGAGCGGAAATGGC
TTACGAACGGGGCGGAGATTTCCTGGAAGATGCCAGGAAGATACTTAACAGGGAAGTGAGAGGGCCGCGG
CAAAGCCGTTTTTCCATAGGCTCCGCCCCCCTGACAAGCATCACGAAATCTGACGCTCAAATCAGTGGTG
GCGAAACCCGACAGGACTATAAAGATACCAGGCGTTTCCCCCTGGCGGCTCCCTCGTGCGCTCTCCTGTT
CCTGCCTTTCGGTTTACCGGTGTCATTCCGCTGTTATGGCCGCGTTTGTCTCATTCCACGCCTGACACTC
AGTTCCGGGTAGGCAGTTCGCTCCAAGCTGGACTGTATGCACGAACCCCCCGTTCAGTCCGACCGCTGCG
CCTTATCCGGTAACTATCGTCTTGAGTCCAACCCGGAAAGACATGCAAAAGCACCACTGGCAGCAGCCAC
TGGTAATTGATTTAGAGGAGTTAGTCTTGAAGTCATGCGCCGGTTAAGGCTAAACTGAAAGGACAAGTTT
TGGTGACTGCGCTCCTCCAAGCCAGTTACCTCGGTTCAAAGAGTTGGTAGCTCAGAGAACCTTCGAAAAA
CCGCCCTGCAAGGCGGTTTTTTCGTTTTCAGAGCAAGAGATTACGCGCAGACCAAAACGATCTCAAGAAG
ATCATCTTATTAAGGGGTCTGACGCTCAGTGGAACGAAAACTCACGTTAAGGGATTTTGGTCATGAGATT
ATCAAAAAGGATCTTCACCTAGATCCTTTTAAATTAAAAATGAAGTTTTAAATCAATCTAAAGTATATAT
GAGTAAACTTGGTCTGACAGTTACCAATGCTTAATCAGTGAGGCACCTATCTCAGCGATCTGTCTATTTC
GTTCATCCATAGTTGCCTGACTCCCCGTCGTGTAGATAACTACGATACGGGAGGGCTTACCATCTGGCCC
CAGTGCTGCAATGATACCGCGAGACCCACGCTCACCGGCTCCAGATTTATCAGCAATAAACCAGCCAGCC
GGAAGGGCCGAGCGCAGAAGTGGTCCTGCAACTTTATCCGCCTCCATCCAGTCTATTCCATGGTGCCACC
TGACGTCTAAGAAACCATTATTATCATGACATTAACCTATAAAAATAGGCGTATCACGAGGCAGAATTTC
AGATAAAAAAAATCCTTAGCTTTCGCTAAGGATGATTTCTGGAATTCGCGGCCGCTTCTAGAG
Features (pLannotate 1.2.2; 13 found; start..end, strand, type, name):
      1..879     -  CDS            araC: L-arabinose regulatory protein; araC
    906..1190    +  promoter       araBAD promoter: araBAD; promoter of the L-arabinose operon of E. coli; the araC regulatory gene is transcribed in the opposite direction (Guzman et al., 1995)
   1294..1530    +  CDS            TpR: E. coli plasmid-associated dihydrofolate reductase; dhfrIIb from plasmid R388; confers resistance to trimethoprim
   1741..1761    +  misc_feature   BioBrick suffix: universal suffix for all parts
   1762..1819    +  terminator     his operon terminator: This putative transcriptin terminator from the E. coli his operon has a 2-bp deletion introduced during synthesis. Its efficiency has not been determined.
   1915..2775    -  CDS            AmpR: β-lactamase; bla; confers resistance to ampicillin, carbenicillin, and related antibiotics
   2776..2847    -  promoter       AmpR promoter: bla
   3033..3059    +  misc_feature   bom (fragment): basis of mobility region from pBR322
   3158..3213    -  rep_origin     RSF ori (fragment): Plasmids containing the RSF 1030 origin of replication can be propagated in E. coli cells that contain additional plasmids with compatible origins.
   3301..3846    -  rep_origin     p15A ori: Plasmids containing the medium-copy-number p15A origin of replication can be propagated in E. coli cells that contain a second plasmid with the ColE1 origin.
   4012..4257    -  CDS            bla(M) (fragment): β-lactamase lacking the signal sequence; bla(M); allows cytosolic expression of β-lactamase
   4336..4379    -  terminator     bacterial terminator: putative bacterial transcription terminator
   4382..4403    +  misc_feature   BioBrick prefix: BioBrick prefix for parts that do not start with "ATG"
