[The description below was written by a language model from this plasmid's Addgene catalogue record and pLannotate feature annotations shown in this document.]
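Description:
pDSG546 is a bacterial expression plasmid built on the BioBrick backbone pSB3A3 for use in Escherichia coli synthetic biology work. It replicates from the p15A origin, which the catalogue lists as low copy and which is compatible with ColE1-type plasmids, so it can be kept alongside other circuit components in the same cell. Selection is by ampicillin through a β-lactamase gene driven by its native bla promoter. The sequenced record is about 4.4 kb. It retains the BioBrick prefix and suffix flanking the cargo, plus backbone terminators (a his operon terminator and a putative bacterial terminator) that insulate the insert from the rest of the plasmid. Short annotated fragments of bom, an RSF origin and a second β-lactamase piece appear to be backbone remnants or similarity hits rather than functional parts.

The payload is the classic arabinose-regulated module. araC is encoded on the reverse strand and transcribed divergently from the araBAD promoter, which drives the downstream coding sequence. AraC represses the promoter in the absence of L-arabinose and activates it when the sugar is present, giving titratable induction. The catalogue names the expressed gene as folA, which encodes dihydrofolate reductase. The automated annotation instead labels part of this region as a plasmid-derived trimethoprim-resistance dihydrofolate reductase (R388 type), covering only a short stretch. The record does not resolve this difference, so the exact identity of the reductase should be checked against the sequence. According to the depositor, the plasmid provides arabinose-inducible folA expression for a cross-feeding experiment, in a study of a synthetic differentiation circuit designed to suppress mutant takeover in E. coli.
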