Addgene plasmid #214212: pDSG546
Purpose: Arabinose-inducible folA (used in cross-feeding experiment)
Depositing lab: Uri Alon. Depositing organization: Weizmann Institute of Science. Publication: A synthetic differentiation circuit in Escherichia coli for suppressing mutant takeover. Glass DS, Bren A, Vaisbourd E, Mayo A, Alon U. Cell. 2024 Jan 31:S0092-8674(24)00061-8. doi: 10.1016/j.cell.2024.01.024. PubMed 38320549.
Backbone
  Vector backbone: pSB3A3
  Vector type: Bacterial Expression, Synthetic Biology
Growth in bacteria
  Bacterial resistance: Ampicillin, 100 μg/mL
  Growth temperature: 37°C
  Growth strain: DH5alpha
  Copy number: Low Copy
Gene/Insert
  Gene/Insert name: AraC, folA
Terms and licenses: Academic/Nonprofit Terms; Industry Terms: Not Available to Industry
How to cite: pDSG546 was a gift from Uri Alon (Addgene plasmid # 214212 ; http://n2t.net/addgene:214212 ; RRID:Addgene_214212)
